>Addgene plasmid #46877 | pMA3411 | depositor full sequence | sequence record 66380 | pMA3411 sequence 7567 bps
CTGCAGCCTGAATATGGGCCAAACAGGATATCTGTGGTAAGCAGTTCCTGCCCCGGCTCAGGGCCAAGAA
CAGATGGAACAGCTGAATATGGGCCAAACAGGATATCTGTGGTAAGCAGTTCCTGCCCCGGCTCAGGGCC
AAGAACAGATGGTCCCCAGATGCGGTCCAGCCCTCAGCAGTTTCTAGAGAACCATCAGATGTTTCCAGGG
TGCCCCAAGGACCTGAAATGACCCTGTGCCTTATTTGAACTAACCAATCAGTTCGCTTCTCGCTTCTGTT
CGCGCGCTTCTGCTCCCCGAGCTCAATAAAAGAGCCCACAACCCCTCACTCGGGGCGCCAGTCCTCCGAT
TGACTGAGTCGCCCGGGTACCCGTGTATCCAATAAACCCTCTTGCAGTTGCATCCGACTTGTGGTCTCGC
TGTTCCTTGGGAGGGTCTCCTCTGAGTGATTGACTACCCGTCAGCGGGGGTCTTTCATTTGGGGGCTCGT
CCGGGATCGGGAGACCCCTGCCCAGGGACCACCGACCCACCACCGGGAGGTAAGCTGGCCAGCAACTTAT
CTGTGTCTGTCCGATTGTCTAGTGTCTATGACTGATTTTATGCGCCTGCGTCGGTACTAGTTAGCTAACT
AGCTCTGTATCTGGCGGACCCGTGGTGGAACTGACGAGTTCTGAACACCCGGCCGCAACCCTGGGAGACG
TCCCAGGGACTTTGGGGGCCGTTTTTGTGGCCCGACCTGAGGAAGGGAGTCGATGTGGAATCCGACCCCG
TCAGGATATGTGGTTCTGGTAGGAGACGAGAACCTAAAACAGTTCCCGCCTCCGTCTGAATTTTTGCTTT
CGGTTTGGAACCGAAGCCGCGCGTCTTGTCTGCTGCAGCGCTGCAGCATCGTTCTGTGTTGTCTCTGTCT
GACTGTGTTTCTGTATTTGTCTGAAAATTAGGGCCAGACTGTTACCACTCCCTTAAGTTTGACCTTAGAT
CACTGGAAAGATGTCGAGCGGCTCGCTCACAACCAGTCGGTAGATGTCAAGAAGAGACGTTGGGTTACCT
TCTGCTCTGCAGAATGGCCAACCTTTAACGTCGGATGGCCGCGAGACGGCACCTTTAACCGAGACCTCAT
CACCCAGGTTAAGATCAAGGTCTTTTCACCTGGCCCGCATGGACACCCAGACCAGGTCCCCTACATCGTG
ACCTGGGAAGCCTTGGCTTTTGACCCCCCTCCCTGGGTCAAGCCCTTTGTACACCCTAAGCCTCCGCCTC
CTCTTCTTCCATCCGCGCCGTCTCTCCCCCTTGAACCTCCTCTTTCGACCCCGCCTCAATCCTCCCTTTA
TCCAGCCCTCACTCCTTCTCTAGGCGCCGGCCGGATCAATTCGCCAGCACAGTGGTCGAATCGAATTCGC
CACCATGTACGGTTTTGTGAACCATGCCCTGGAGCTGCTGGTGATCCGCAATTACGGTCCCGAGGTGTGG
GAAGACATCAAAAAAGAGGCGCAGCTGGATGAAGAAGGCCAGTTTCTTGTGAGAATAATCTACGATGATT
CCAAAACCTATGACTTGGTGGCTGCTGCGAGCAAAGTCCTCAACCTCAATGCTGGTGAAATCCTGCAGAT
GTTTGGGAAGATGTTTTTCGTCTTCTGTCAAGAGTCTGGCTATGATACCATCTTGCGTGTCCTGGGATCT
AATGTCAGGGAGTTTTTGCAGAACCTCGACGCCCTGCACGACCACCTCGCCACCATCTACCCAGGGATGC
GCGCACCTTCCTTCCGGTGCACCGATGCAGAAAAAGGCAAAGGGCTCATTCTGCACTACTACTCGGAAAG
AGAGGGGCTTCAGGACATTGTGATCGGGATTATCAAGACTGTAGCTCAACAGATCCATGGCACTGAGATA
GACATGAAGGTTATTCAGCAAAGAAGTGAAGAATGTGATCATACCCAATTTTTAATTGAAGAAAAAGAAT
CAAAAGAAGAGGATTTTTATGAAGATCTGGACAGGTTTGAAGAGAACGGTACCCAGGACTCCCGTATCAG
CCCGTACACCTTCTGCAAAGCGTTTCCTTTTCACATCATATTTGACCGGGACCTAGTAGTCACGCAGTGT
GGAAATGCTATCTACAGAGTGCTCCCCCAGCTCCAGCCTGGGAAGTGCAGCCTTCTGTCTGTCTTCTCTC
TGGTCCGCCCTCATATTGACATCAGTTTCCACGGGATTCTTTCACACATCAATACCGTCTTTGTACTGAG
AAGCAAGGAAGGGTTGCTGGATGTTGAGAAACTTGAATGTGAGGATGAACTGACTGGGGCAGAGATTAGC
TGCCTCCGTCTCAAAGGCCAAATGATCTATTTACCGGAAGCAGATAGCATCCTCTTCCTCTGTTCACCAA
GTGTGATGAACTTGGATGACCTAACAAGAAGAGGCCTGTACCTGAGTGACATCCCTCTCCATGATGCTAC
ACGAGACCTGGTCCTTTTGGGAGAACAGTTCCGGGAGGAGTACAAACTGACACAAGAGCTGGAAATCCTC
ACAGACAGGCTGCAGCTCACACTGAGGGCTTTGGAGGATGAGAAGAAAAAGACAGACACATTGCTATATT
CTGTTCTCCCTCCATCTGTTGCCAATGAGCTGAGACACAAGCGTCCAGTGCCGGCCAAAAGATACGACAA
TGTGACCATCCTCTTCAGTGGCATTGTGGGCTTCAACGCTTTCTGTAGCAAGCATGCATCTGGAGAAGGG
GCCATGAAGATTGTCAATCTACTCAACGACCTCTACACCAGATTCGACACACTGACTGATTCACGGAAAA
ACCCATTTGTTTACAAGGTGAAAACAGTTGGTGACAAGTATATGACAGTGAGTGGTTTGCCAGAACCTTG
TATCCACCATGCACGGTCCATTTGCCACCTGGCTTTAGACATGATGGAAATTGCTGGTCAAGTTCAAGTA
GATGGCGAATCTGTTCAGATAACCATCGGGATCCACACTGGGGAGGTGGTGACAGGTGTGATTGGACAGC
GGATGCCACGGTATGATCTCTTCGGAAATACTGTCAACCTCACAAGCAGGACAGAAACCACAGGAGAAAA
GGGGAAGATAAACGTTTCCGAATATACATACAGGTGTCTCATGTCCCCAGAAAACTCGGATCCACAGTTC
CACTTGGAGCACAGAGGTCCTGTGTCCATGAAGGGCAAGAAGGAGCCAATGCAAGTCTGGTTTCTATCCA
GGAAAAACACAGGCACAGAGGAAACAAACCAGGATGAAAACTGAATCTAGAGATCGAATTCCTGCAGCCC
GGGGGATCCACTAGTTCTAGAGCGGCCGCCACCGCGGTGGAGCTCGAATTGACGCGTCCTCGGTACCGGG
CCCCCCCTCGAGGTCGACGGTATCGATAAGCTTGATTCGACCCTGTGGAATGTGTGTCAGTTAGGGTGTG
GAAAGTCCCCAGGCTCCCCAGCAGGCAGAAGTATGCAAAGCATGCATCTCAATTAGTCAGCAACCAGGTG
TGGAAAGTCCCCAGGCTCCCCAGCAGGCAGAAGTATGCAAAGCATGCATCTCAATTAGTCAGCAACCATA
GTCCCGCCCCTAACTCCGCCCATCCCGCCCCTAACTCCGCCCAGTTCCGCCCATTCTCCGCCCCATGGCT
GACTAATTTTTTTTATTTATGCAGAGGCCGAGGCCGCCTCGGCCTCTGAGCTATTCCAGAAGTAGTGAGG
AGGCTTTTTTGGAGGCCTAGGCTTTTGCAAAAAGCTAGCTTACCATGACCGAGTACAAGCCCATGAAAAA
GCCTGAACTCACCGCGACGTCTGTCGAGAAGTTTCTGATCGAAAAGTTCGACAGCGTCTCCGACCTGATG
CAGCTCTCGGAGGGCGAAGAATCTCGTGCTTTCAGCTTCGATGTAGGAGGGCGTGGATATGTCCTGCGGG
TAAATAGCTGCGCCGATGGTTTCTACAAAGATCGTTATGTTTATCGGCACTTTGCATCGGCCGCGCTCCC
GATTCCGGAAGTGCTTGACATTGGGGAGTTCAGCGAGAGCCTGACCTATTGCATCTCCCGCCGTGCACAG
GGTGTCACGTTGCAAGACCTGCCTGAAACCGAACTGCCCGCTGTTCTGCAGCCGGTCGCGGAGGCCATGG
ATGCGATCGCTGCGGCCGATCTTAGCCAGACGAGCGGGTTCGGCCCATTCGGACCGCAAGGAATCGGTCA
ATACACTACATGGCGTGATTTCATATGCGCGATTGCTGATCCCCATGTGTATCACTGGCAAACTGTGATG
GACGACACCGTCAGTGCGTCCGTCGCGCAGGCTCTCGATGAGCTGATGCTTTGGGCCGAGGACTGCCCCG
AAGTCCGGCACCTCGTGCACGCGGATTTCGGCTCCAACAATGTCCTGACGGACAATGGCCGCATAACAGC
GGTCATTGACTGGAGCGAGGCGATGTTCGGGGATTCCCAATACGAGGTCGCCAACATCTTCTTCTGGAGG
CCGTGGTTGGCTTGTATGGAGCAGCAGACGCGCTACTTCGAGCGGAGGCATCCGGAGCTTGCAGGATCGC
CGCGGCTCCGGGCGTATATGCTCCGCATTGGTCTTGACCAACTCTATCAGAGCTTGGTTGACGGCAATTT
CGATGATGCAGCTTGGGCGCAGGGTCGATGCGACGCAATCGTCCGATCCGGAGCCGGGACTGTCGGGCGT
ACACAAATCGCCCGCAGAAGCGCGGCCGTCTGGACCGATGGCTGTGTAGAAGTACTCGCCGATAGTGGAA
ACCGACGCCCCAGCACTCGTCCGAGGGCAAAGGAATATCGCGATAAAATAAAAGATTTTATTTAGTCTCC
AGAAAAAGGGGGGAATGAAAGACCCCACCTGTAGGTTTGGCAAGCTAGCTTAAGTAACGCCATTTTGCAA
GGCATGGAAAAATACATAACTGAGAATAGAGAAGTTCAGATCAAGGTCAGGAACAGATGGAACAGCTGAA
TATGGGCCAAACAGGATATCTGTGGTAAGCAGTTCCTGCCCCGGCTCAGGGCCAAGAACAGATGGAACAG
CTGAATATGGGCCAAACAGGATATCTGTGGTAAGCAGTTCCTGCCCCGGCTCAGGGCCAAGAACAGATGG
TCCCCAGATGCGGTCCAGCCCTCAGCAGTTTCTAGAGAACCATCAGATGTTTCCAGGGTGCCCCAAGGAC
CTGAAATGACCCTGTGCCTTATTTGAACTAACCAATCAGTTCGCTTCTCGCTTCTGTTCGCGCGCTTCTG
CTCCCCGAGCTCAATAAAAGAGCCCACAACCCCTCACTCGGGGCGCCAGTCCTCCGATTGACTGAGTCGC
CCGGGTACCCGTGTATCCAATAAACCCTCTTGCAGTTGCATCCGACTTGTGGTCTCGCTGTTCCTTGGGA
GGGTCTCCTCTGAGTGATTGACTACCCGTCAGCGGGGGTCTTTCATTTCCGACTTGTGGTCTCGCTGCCT
TGGGAGGGTCTCCTCTGAGTGATTGACTACCCGTCAGCGGGGGTCTTCACATGCAGCATGTATCAAAATT
AATTTGGTTTTTTTTCTTAAGTATTTACATTAAATGGCCATAGTTGCATTAATGAATCGGCCAACGCGCG
GGGAGAGGCGGTTTGCGTATTGGCGCTCTTCCGCTTCCTCGCTCACTGACTCGCTGCGCTCGGTCGTTCG
GCTGCGGCGAGCGGTATCAGCTCACTCAAAGGCGGTAATACGGTTATCCACAGAATCAGGGGATAACGCA
GGAAAGAACATGTGAGCAAAAGGCCAGCAAAAGGCCAGGAACCGTAAAAAGGCCGCGTTGCTGGCGTTTT
TCCATAGGCTCCGCCCCCCTGACGAGCATCACAAAAATCGACGCTCAAGTCAGAGGTGGCGAAACCCGAC
AGGACTATAAAGATACCAGGCGTTTCCCCCTGGAAGCTCCCTCGTGCGCTCTCCTGTTCCGACCCTGCCG
CTTACCGGATACCTGTCCGCCTTTCTCCCTTCGGGAAGCGTGGCGCTTTCTCATAGCTCACGCTGTAGGT
ATCTCAGTTCGGTGTAGGTCGTTCGCTCCAAGCTGGGCTGTGTGCACGAACCCCCCGTTCAGCCCGACCG
CTGCGCCTTATCCGGTAACTATCGTCTTGAGTCCAACCCGGTAAGACACGACTTATCGCCACTGGCAGCA
GCCACTGGTAACAGGATTAGCAGAGCGAGGTATGTAGGCGGTGCTACAGAGTTCTTGAAGTGGTGGCCTA
ACTACGGCTACACTAGAAGGACAGTATTTGGTATCTGCGCTCTGCTGAAGCCAGTTACCTTCGGAAAAAG
AGTTGGTAGCTCTTGATCCGGCAAACAAACCACCGCTGGTAGCGGTGGTTTTTTTGTTTGCAAGCAGCAG
ATTACGCGCAGAAAAAAAGGATCTCAAGAAGATCCTTTGATCTTTTCTACGGGGTCTGACGCTCAGTGGA
ACGAAAACTCACGTTAAGGGATTTTGGTCATGAGATTATCAAAAAGGATCTTCACCTAGATCCTTTTAAA
TTAAAAATGAAGTTTGCGGCCGGCCGCAAATCAATCTAAAGTATATATGAGTAAACTTGGTCTGACAGTT
ACCAATGCTTAATCAGTGAGGCACCTATCTCAGCGATCTGTCTATTTCGTTCATCCATAGTTGCCTGACT
CCCCGTCGTGTAGATAACTACGATACGGGAGGGCTTACCATCTGGCCCCAGTGCTGCAATGATACCGCGA
GACCCACGCTCACCGGCTCCAGATTTATCAGCAATAAACCAGCCAGCCGGAAGGGCCGAGCGCAGAAGTG
GTCCTGCAACTTTATCCGCCTCCATCCAGTCTATTAATTGTTGCCGGGAAGCTAGAGTAAGTAGTTCGCC
AGTTAATAGTTTGCGCAACGTTGTTGCCATTGCTACAGGCATCGTGGTGTCACGCTCGTCGTTTGGTATG
GCTTCATTCAGCTCCGGTTCCCAACGATCAAGGCGAGTTACATGATCCCCCATGTTGTGCAAAAAAGCGG
TTAGCTCCTTCGGTCCTCCGATCGTTGTCAGAAGTAAGTTGGCCGCAGTGTTATCACTCATGGTTATGGC
AGCACTGCATAATTCTCTTACTGTCATGCCATCCGTAAGATGCTTTTCTGTGACTGGTGAGTACTCAACC
AAGTCATTCTGAGAATAGTGTATGCGGCGACCGAGTTGCTCTTGCCCGGCGTCAATACGGGATAATACCG
CGCCACATAGCAGAACTTTAAAAGTGCTCATCATTGGAAAACGTTCTTCGGGGCGAAAACTCTCAAGGAT
CTTACCGCTGTTGAGATCCAGTTCGATGTAACCCACTCGTGCACCCAACTGATCTTCAGCATCTTTTACT
TTCACCAGCGTTTCTGGGTGAGCAAAAACAGGAAGGCAAAATGCCGCAAAAAAGGGAATAAGGGCGACAC
GGAAATGTTGAATACTCATACTCTTCCTTTTTCAATATTATTGAAGCATTTATCAGGGTTATTGTCTCAT
GAGCGGATACATATTTGAATGTATTTAGAAAAATAAACAAATAGGGGTTCCGCGCACATTTCCCCGAAAA
GTGCCAC
Features (pLannotate 1.2.2; 15 found; start..end, strand, type, name):
      8..477     +  LTR            LTR: long terminal repeat from Moloney murine leukemia virus
    601..875     +  misc_feature   MESV Ψ (fragment): packaging signal of murine embryonic stem cell virus
    942..1358    +  CDS            gag (truncated): truncated Moloney murine leukemia virus (MMLV) gag gene lacking the start codon
   1405..3261    +  CDS            Gucy1b1: GCYB1_RAT - Also known as Guc1b3, Gucy1b3. Experimental evidence at protein level: Swiss-Prot protein existence level 1. Mediates responses to nitric oxide (NO) by catalyzing the biosynthesis of the signaling molecule cGMP. From Rattus norvegicus (Rat).
   3273..3335    -  misc_feature   MCS (fragment): pBluescript multiple cloning site
   3352..3396    -  misc_feature   MCS (fragment): pBluescript multiple cloning site
   3412..3741    +  promoter       SV40 promoter: SV40 enhancer and early promoter
   3755..3773    +  CDS            PuroR (fragment): puromycin N-acetyltransferase; pac from Streptomyces; confers resistance to puromycin
   3773..4795    +  CDS            hph: KHYB_ECOLX - Experimental evidence at protein level: Swiss-Prot protein existence level 1. The aminoglycoside phosphotransferases achieve inactivation of their antibiotic substrates by phosphorylation. Only phosphorylates hygromycin and closely related compounds such as demethyl analogs and destomycin. From Escherichia coli.
   4844..5437    +  LTR            LTR: long terminal repeat from Moloney murine leukemia virus
   5446..5492    +  LTR            5' LTR (truncated) (fragment): truncated long terminal repeat from Moloney murine sarcoma virus
   5575..5623    -  CDS            lacI (fragment): lac repressor; lacI; The lac repressor binds to the lac operator to inhibit transcription in E. coli. This inhibition can be relieved by adding lactose or isopropyl-β-D-thiogalactopyranoside (IPTG).
   5809..6397    -  rep_origin     ori: high-copy-number ColE1/pMB1/pBR322/pUC origin of replication
   6579..7439    -  CDS            AmpR: β-lactamase; bla; confers resistance to ampicillin, carbenicillin, and related antibiotics
   7440..7544    -  promoter       AmpR promoter: bla
