[The description below was written by a language model from this plasmid's Addgene catalogue record and pLannotate feature annotations shown in this document.]
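Description:
pMA3411 is a 7,567 bp Moloney murine leukemia virus-based retroviral vector built on the pMA1662 backbone for constitutive expression of a mutant rat soluble guanylate cyclase 1 beta 3 subunit (Gucy1b3, also annotated as Gucy1b1). In bacteria it is maintained through a high-copy ColE1/pUC-type origin and selected with ampicillin via the β-lactamase gene and its native promoter. The catalogue lists a recombination-deficient strain for propagation, which is common for plasmids carrying repeated LTR sequences.

The proviral region is bounded by MoMLV long terminal repeats. Downstream of the 5′ LTR lie a packaging signal (annotated as an MESV Ψ fragment) and a truncated gag segment lacking its start codon. Together these allow efficient encapsidation of the vector RNA when viral proteins are supplied in trans by a packaging cell line. The guanylate cyclase cDNA, cloned between EcoRI and NotI sites, follows directly and is transcribed from the 5′ LTR promoter. It carries two substitutions, E473K and C541D. The record does not describe their functional consequence. A second, internal cassette uses the SV40 enhancer/early promoter to drive the hygromycin phosphotransferase gene (hph), giving hygromycin selection of transduced mammalian cells. A very short puromycin-resistance fragment just upstream of hph looks like a leftover from an earlier version of the backbone rather than a functional marker, as do the small pBluescript polylinker and lacI fragments.

The construct is intended for producing retrovirus to generate stably transduced, hygromycin-resistant cell populations expressing the double-mutant cyclase subunit. The associated publication concerns cyclic nucleotide signaling and endothelial permeability in the context of Pseudomonas aeruginosa exotoxin Y.
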