Addgene plasmid #46877: pMA3411
Purpose: A retroviral vector for the constitutive expression of soluble guanylate cyclase1 beta3 double mutant (E473K and C541D)
Depositing lab: Mikhail Alexeyev & Troy Stevens. Depositing organization: University of South Alabama. Publication: Pseudomonas aeruginosa exotoxin Y is a promiscuous cyclase that increases endothelial tau phosphorylation and permeability. Ochoa CD, Alexeyev M, Pastukh V, Balczon R, Stevens T. J Biol Chem. 2012 Jul 20;287(30):25407-18. doi: 10.1074/jbc.M111.301440. Epub 2012 May 25. PubMed 22637478.
Backbone
  Vector backbone: pMA1662
  Backbone size w/o insert (bp): 5684
  Total vector size (bp): 7567
  Vector type: Retroviral
  Selectable markers: Hygromycin
Growth in bacteria
  Bacterial resistance: Ampicillin, 100 μg/mL
  Growth temperature: 37°C
  Growth strain: Stbl3
  Copy number: High Copy
Gene/Insert
  Gene/Insert name: soluble guanylate cyclase1 beta 3
  Species: R. norvegicus (rat)
  Insert size (bp): 1920
  Mutation: E473K, C541D
  Entrez Gene: Gucy1b3
  Promoter: LTR
  Cloning method: Restriction Enzyme; 5′ cloning site EcoRI (not destroyed); 3′ cloning site NotI (not destroyed)
  Sequencing primers: 5′ agccctttgtacaccctaag
Resource information
  A portion of this plasmid was derived from a plasmid made by: cDNA was purchased from Open Biosystems (Huntsville, AL; catalogue No. 7104600)
Terms and licenses: Academic/Nonprofit Terms; Industry Terms
How to cite: pMA3411 was a gift from Mikhail Alexeyev & Troy Stevens (Addgene plasmid # 46877 ; http://n2t.net/addgene:46877 ; RRID:Addgene_46877)
