>Addgene plasmid #46877 | pMA3411 | addgene partial sequence | sequence record 68753 | pBabe3 5'-ACCCTAACTGACACACATTCC-3'
CCGTCGACCTCGAGGGGGGGCCCGGTACCGAGGACGCGTCAATTCGAGCTCCACCGCGGTGGCGGCCGCT
CTAGAACTAGTGGATCCCCCGGGCTGCAGGAATTCGATCTCTAGATTCAGTTTTCATCCTGGTTTGTTTC
CTCTGTGCCTGTGTTTTTCCTGGATAGAAACCAGACTTGCATTGGCTCCTTCTTGCCCTTCATGGACACA
GGACCTCTGTGCTCCAAGTGGAACTGTGGATCCGAGTTTTCTGGGGACATGAGACACCTGTATGTATATT
CGGAAACGTTTATCTTCCCCTTTTCTCCTGTGGTTTCTGTCCTGCTTGTGAGGTTGACAGTATTTCCGAA
GAGATCATACCGTGGCATCCGCTGTCCAATCACACCTGTCACCACCTCCCCAGTGTGGATCCCGATGGTT
ATCTGAACAGATTCGCCATCTACTTGAACTTGACCAGCAATTTCCATCATGTCTAAAGCCAGGTGGCAAA
TGGACCGTGCATGGTGGATACAAGGTTCTGGCAAACCACTCACTGTCATATACTTGTCACCAACTGTTTT
CACCTTGTAAACAAATGGGTTTTTCCGTGAAT
